>Addgene plasmid #196834 | pOBD2 Pab1 WT (123-204) | addgene full sequence | sequence record 387518 | Addgene NGS Result
GTGGTACATAACGAACTAATACTGTAGCCCTAGACTTGATAGCCATCATCATATCGAAGTTTCACTACCC
TTTTTCCATTTGCCATCTATTGAAGTAATAATAGGCGCATGCAACTTCTTTTCTTTTTTTTTCTTTTCTC
TCTCCCCCGTTGTTGTCTCACCATATCCGCAATGACAAAAAAATGATGGAAGACACTAAAGGAAAAAATT
AACGACAAAGACAGCACCAACAGATGTCGTTGTTCCAGAGCTGATGAGGGGTATCTCGAAGCACACGAAA
CTTTTTCCTTCCTTCATTCACGCACACTACTCTCTAATGAGCAACGGTATACGGCCTTCCTTCCAGTTAC
TTGAATTTGAAATAAAAAAAAGTTTGCTGTCTTGCTATCAAGTATAAATAGACCTGCAATTATTAATCTT
TTGTTTCCTCGTCATTGTTCTCGTTCCCTTTCTTCCTTGTTTCTTTTTCTGCACAATATTTCAAGCTATA
CCAAGCATACAATCAACTCCAAGCTTGAAGCAAGCCTCCTGAAAGATGAAGCTACTGTCTTCTATCGAAC
AAGCATGCGATATTTGCCGACTTAAAAAGCTCAAGTGCTCCAAAGAAAAACCGAAGTGCGCCAAGTGTCT
GAAGAACAACTGGGAGTGTCGCTACTCTCCCAAAACCAAAAGGTCTCCGCTGACTAGGGCACATCTGACA
GAAGTGGAATCAAGGCTAGAAAGACTGGAACAGCTATTTCTACTGATTTTTCCTCGAGAAGACCTTGACA
TGATTTTGAAAATGGATTCTTTACAGGATATAAAAGCATTGTTAACAGGATTATTTGTACAAGATAATGT
GAATAAAGATGCCGTCACAGATAGATTGGCTTCAGTGGAGACTGATATGCCTCTAACATTGAGACAGCAT
AGAATAAGTGCGACATCATCATCGGAAGAGAGTAGTAACAAAGGTCAAAGACAGTTGACTGTATCGAACT
ATCTATTCGATGATGAAGATACCCCACCAAACCCAAAAAAAGAGATCGAATTCCAGCTGACCACCATGGC
AAAAGGATCCGGTAACATCTTTATCAAGAACTTGCACCCTGATATTGACAACAAGGCTTTGTATGACACT
TTCTCTGTGTTTGGTGACATCTTGTCCAGCAAGATTGCCACCGACGAAAACGGAAAATCCAAGGGTTTTG
GGTTTGTTCACTTCGAAGAAGAAGGTGCTGCCAAGGAAGCTATTGATGCTTTGAATGGTATGCTGTTGAA
CGGTCAAGAAATTTATGTTGCTCCTCACTTGTCTAGATGAGTCGACCTGCAGAGATCTATGAATCGTAGA
TACTGAAAAACCCCGCAAGTTCACTTCAACTGTGCATCGTGCACCATCTCAATTTCTTTCATTTATACAT
CGTTTTGCCTTCTTTTATGTAACTATACTCCTCTAAGTTTCAATCTTGGCCATGTAACCTCTGATCTATA
GAATTTTTTAAATGACTAGAATTAATGCCCATCTTTTTTTTGGACCTAAATTCTTCATGAAAATATATTA
CGAGGGCTTATTCAGAAGCTTTGGACTTCTTCGCCAGAGGTTTGGTCAAGTCTCCAATCAAGGTTGTCGG
CTTGTCTACCTTGCCAGAAATTTACGAAAAGATGGAAAAGGGTCAAATCGTTGGTAGATACGTTGTTGAC
ACTTCTAAATAAGCGAATTTCTTATGATTTATGATTTTTATTATTAAATAAGTTATAAAAAAAATAAGTG
TATACAAATTTTAAAGTGACTCTTAGGTTTTAAAACGAAAATTCTTATTCTTGAGTAACTCTTTCCTGTA
GGTCAGGTTGCTTTCTCAGGTATAGCATGAGGTCGCTCTTATTGACCACACCTCTACCGGCATGCCGAGC
AAATGCCTGCAAATCGCTCCCCATTTCACCCAATTGTAGATATGCTAACTCCAGCAATGAGTTGATGAAT
CTCGGTGTGTATTTTATGTCCTCAGAGGACAACACCTGTTGTAATCGTTCTTCCACACGGATCCTGGCGT
AATAGCGAAGAGGCCCGCACCGATCGCCCTTCCCAACAGTTGCGCAGCCTGAATGGCGAATGGCGCCTGA
TGCGGTATTTTCTCCTTACGCATCTGTGCGGTATTTCACACCGCATAATCGCTGGGCCATTCTCATGAAG
AATATCTTGAATTTATTGTCATATTACTAGTTGGTGTGGAAGTCCTAATATCGGTGATCAATATAGTGGT
TGACATGCTGGCTAGTCAACATTGAGCCTTTTGATCATGCAAATATATTACGGTATTTTACAATCAAATA
TCAAACTTAACTATTGACTTTATAACTTATTTAGGTGGTAACATTCTTATAAAAAAGAAAAAAATTACTG
CAAAACAGTACTAGCTTTTAACTTGTATCCTAGGTTATCTATGCTGTCTCACCATAGAGAATATTACCTA
TTTCAGAATGTATGTCCATGATTCGCCGGGTAAATACATATAATACACAAATCTGGCTTAATAAAGTCTA
TAATATATCTCATAAAGAAGTGCTAAATTGGCTAGTGCTATATATTTTTAAGAAAATTTCTTTTGACTAA
GTCCATATCGACTTTGTAAAAGTTCACATTAGCATACATATATTACACGAGCCAGAAATAGTAACTTTTG
CCTAAATCACAAATTGCAAAATTTAATTGCTTGCAAAAGGTCACATGCTTATAATCAACTTTTTTAAAAA
TTTAAAATACTTTTTTATTTTTTATTTTTAAACATAAATGAAATAATTTATTTATTGTTTATGATTACCG
AAACATAAAACCTGCTCAAGAAAAAGAAACTGTTTTGTCCTTGGAAAAAAAGCACTACCTAGGAGCGGCC
AAAATGCCGAGGCTTTCATAGCTTAAACTCTTTACAGAAAATAGGCATTATAGATCAGTTCGAGTTTTCT
TATTCTTCCTTCCGGTTTTATCGTCACAGTTTTACAGTAAATAAGTATCACCTCTTAGAGTTCGATGATA
AGCTGTCAAACATGAGAATTAATTCCACATGTTAAAATAGTGAAGGAGCATGTTCGGCACACAGTGGACC
GAACGTGGGGTAAGTGCACTAGGGTCCGGTTAAACGGATCTCGCATTGATGAGGCAACGCTAATTATCAA
CATATAGATTGTTATCTATCTGCATGAACACGAAATCTTTACTTGACGACTTGAGGCTGATGGTGTTTAT
GCAAAGAAACCACTGTGTTTAATATGTGTCACTGTTTGATATTACTGTCAGCGTAGAAGATAATAGTAAA
AGCGGTTAATAAGTGTATTTGAGATAAGTGTGATAAAGTTTTTACAGCGAAAAGACGATAAATACAAGAA
AATGATTACGAGGATACGGAGAGAGGTATGTACATGTGTATTTATATACTAAGCTGCCGGCGGTTGTTTG
CAAGACCGAGAAAAGGCTAGCAAGAATCGGGTCATTGTAGCGTATGCGCCTGTGAACATTCTCTTCAACA
AGTTTGATTCCATTGCGGTGAAATGGTAAAAGTCAACCCCCTGCGATGTATATTTTCCTGTACAATCAAT
CAAAAAGCCAAATGATTTAGCATTATCTTTACATCTTGTTATTTTACAGATTTTATGTTTAGATCTTTTA
TGCTTGCTTTTCAAAAGGCTTGCAGGCAAGTGCACAAACAATACTTAAATAAATACTACTCAGTAATAAC
CTATTTCTTAGCATTTTTGACGAAATTTGCTATTTTGTTAGAGTCTTTTACACCATTTGTCTCCACACCT
CCGCTTACATCAACACCAATAACGCCATTTAATCTAAGCGCATCACCAACATTTTCTGGCGTCAGTCCAC
CAGCTAACATAAAATGTAAGCTCTCGGGGCTCTCTTGCCTTCCAACCCAGTCAGAAATCGAGTTCCAATC
CAAAAGTTCACCTGTCCCACCTGCTTCTGAATCAAACAAGGGAATAAACGAATGAGGTTTCTGTGAAGCT
GCACTGAGTAGTATGTTGCAGTCTTTTGGAAATACGAGTCTTTTAATAACTGGCAAACCGAGGAACTCTT
GGTATTCTTGCCACGACTCATCTCCATGCAGTTGGACGATATCAATGCCGTAATCATTGACCAGAGCCAA
AACATCCTCCTTAGGTTGATTACGAAACACGCCAACCAAGTATTTCGGAGTGCCTGAACTATTTTTATAT
GCTTTTACAAGACTTGAAATTTTCCTTGCAATAACCGGGTCAATTGTTCTCTTTCTATTGGGCACACATA
TAATACCCAGCAAGTCAGCATCGGAATCTAGTGCACATTCTGCGGCCTCTGTGCTCTGCAAGCCGCAAAC
TTTCACCAATGGACCAGAACTACCTGTGAAATTAATAACAGACATACTCCAAGCTGCCTTTGTGTGCTTA
ATCACGTATACTCACGTGCTCAATAGTCACCAATGCCCTCCCTCTTGGCCCTCTCCTTTTCTTTTTTCGA
CCGAATTAATTCTTGAAGACGAAAGGGCCTCGTGATACGCCTATTTTTATAGGTTAATGTCATGATAATA
ATGGTTTCTTAGACGTCAGGTGGCACTTTTCGGGGAAATGTGCGCGGAACCCCTATTTGTTTATTTTTCT
AAATACATTCAAATATGTATCCGCTCATGAGACAATAACCCTGATAAATGCTTCAATAATATTGAAAAAG
GAAGAGTATGAGTATTCAACATTTCCGTGTCGCCCTTATTCCCTTTTTTGCGGCATTTTGCCTTCCTGTT
TTTGCTCACCCAGAAACGCTGGTGAAAGTAAAAGATGCTGAAGATCAGTTGGGTGCACGAGTGGGTTACA
TCGAACTGGATCTCAACAGCGGTAAGATCCTTGAGAGTTTTCGCCCCGAAGAACGTTTTCCAATGATGAG
CACTTTTAAAGTTCTGCTATGTGGCGCGGTATTATCCCGTATTGACGCCGGGCAAGAGCAACTCGGTCGC
CGCATACACTATTCTCAGAATGACTTGGTTGAGTACTCACCAGTCACAGAAAAGCATCTTACGGATGGCA
TGACAGTAAGAGAATTATGCAGTGCTGCCATAACCATGAGTGATAACACTGCGGCCAACTTACTTCTGAC
AACGATCGGAGGACCGAAGGAGCTAACCGCTTTTTTGCACAACATGGGGGATCATGTAACTCGCCTTGAT
CGTTGGGAACCGGAGCTGAATGAAGCCATACCAAACGACGAGCGTGACACCACGATGCCTGTAGCAATGG
CAACAACGTTGCGCAAACTATTAACTGGCGAACTACTTACTCTAGCTTCCCGGCAACAATTAATAGACTG
GATGGAGGCGGATAAAGTTGCAGGACCACTTCTGCGCTCGGCCCTTCCGGCTGGCTGGTTTATTGCTGAT
AAATCTGGAGCCGGTGAGCGTGGGTCTCGCGGTATCATTGCAGCACTGGGGCCAGATGGTAAGCCCTCCC
GTATCGTAGTTATCTACACGACGGGGAGTCAGGCAACTATGGATGAACGAAATAGACAGATCGCTGAGAT
AGGTGCCTCACTGATTAAGCATTGGTAACTGTCAGACCAAGTTTACTCATATATACTTTAGATTGATTTA
AAACTTCATTTTTAATTTAAAAGGATCTAGGTGAAGATCCTTTTTGATAATCTCATGACCAAAATCCCTT
AACGTGAGTTTTCGTTCCACTGAGCGTCAGACCCCGTAGAAAAGATCAAAGGATCTTCTTGAGATCCTTT
TTTTCTGCGCGTAATCTGCTGCTTGCAAACAAAAAAACCACCGCTACCAGCGGTGGTTTGTTTGCCGGAT
CAAGAGCTACCAACTCTTTTTCCGAAGGTAACTGGCTTCAGCAGAGCGCAGATACCAAATACTGTTCTTC
TAGTGTAGCCGTAGTTAGGCCACCACTTCAAGAACTCTGTAGCACCGCCTACATACCTCGCTCTGCTAAT
CCTGTTACCAGTGGCTGCTGCCAGTGGCGATAAGTCGTGTCTTACCGGGTTGGACTCAAGACGATAGTTA
CCGGATAAGGCGCAGCGGTCGGGCTGAACGGGGGGTTCGTGCACACAGCCCAGCTTGGAGCGAACGACCT
ACACCGAACTGAGATACCTACAGCGTGAGCTATGAGAAAGCGCCACGCTTCCCGAAGGGAGAAAGGCGGA
CAGGTATCCGGTAAGCGGCAGGGTCGGAACAGGAGAGCGCACGAGGGAGCTTCCAGGGGGAAACGCCTGG
TATCTTTATAGTCCTGTCGGGTTTCGCCACCTCTGACTTGAGCGTCGATTTTTGTGATGCTCGTCAGGGG
GGCGGAGCCTATGGAAAAACGCCAGCAACGCGGCCTTTTTACGGTTCCTGGCCTTTTGCTGGCCTTTTGC
TCACATGTTCTTTCCTGCGTTATCCCCTGATTCTGTGGATAACCGTATTACCGCCTTTGAGTGAGCTGAT
ACCGCTCGCCGCAGCCGAACGACCGAGCGCAGCGAGTCAGTGAGCGAGGAAGCGGAAGAGCGCCCAATAC
GCAAACCGCCTCTCCCCGCGCGTTGGCCGATTCATTAATGCAGGATCCGGGATCGAAGAAATGATGGTAA
ATGAAATAGGAAATCAAGGAGCATGAAGGCAAAAGACAAATATAAGGGTCGAACGAAAAATAAAGTGAAA
AGTGTTGATATGATGTATTTGGCTTTGCGGCGCCGAAAAAACGAGTTTACGCAATTGCACAATCATGCTG
ACTCTGTGGCGGACCCGCGCTCTTGCCGGCCCGGCGATAACGCTGGGCGTGAGGCTGTGCCCGGCGGAGT
TTTTTGCGCCTGCATTTTCCAAGGTTTACCCTGCGCTAAGGGGCGAGATTGGAGAAGCAATAAGAATGCC
GGTTGGGGTTGCGATGATGACGACCACGACAACTGGTGTCATTATTTAAGTTGCCGAAAGAACCTGAGTG
CATTTGCAACATGAGTATACTAGAAGAATGAGCCAAGACTTGCGAGACGCGAGTTTGCCGGTGGTGCGAA
CAATAGAGCGACCATGACCTTGAAGGTGAGACGCGCATAACCGCTAGAGTACTTTGAAGAGGAAACAGCA
ATAGGGTTGCTACCAGTATAAATAGACAGGTACATACAACACTGGAAATGGTTGTCTGTTTGAGTACGCT
TTCAATTCATTTGGGTGTGCACTTTATTATGTTACAATATGGAAGGGAACTTTACACTTCTCCTATGCAC
ATATATTAATTAAAGTCCAATGCTAGTAGAGAAGGGGGGTAACACCCCTCCGCGCTCTTTTCCGATTTTT
TTCTAAACCGTGGAATATTTCGGATATCCTTTTGTTGTTTCCGGGTGTACAATATGGACTTCCTCTTTTC
TGGCAACCAAACCCATACATCGGGATTCCTATAATACCTTCGTTGGTCTCCCTAACATGTAGGTGGCGGA
GGGGAGATATACAATAGAACAGATACCAGACAAGACATAATGGGCTAAACAAGACTACACCAATTACACT
GCCTCATTGATG
Features (pLannotate 1.2.2; 16 found; start..end, strand, type, name):
    536..976     +  CDS            GAL4 DNA binding domain: DNA binding domain of the GAL4 transcriptional activator; Saccharomyces cerevisiae GAL4 (truncated)
    977..1024    +  CDS            GAL4 activation domain (fragment): activation domain of the GAL4 transcriptional activator; Saccharomyces cerevisiae GAL4 (truncated)
   1052..1297    +  CDS            PAB1 (fragment): PABP_YEAST - Experimental evidence at protein level: Swiss-Prot protein existence level 1. Binds the poly(A) tail of mRNA. Appears to be an important mediator of the multiple roles of the poly(A) tail in mRNA biogenesis, stability and translation. In the nucleus, interacts with the nuclear cleavage factor IA (CFIA), which is required for both mRNA cleavage and polyadenylation. Is also required for efficient mRNA export to the cytoplasm. Acts in concert with a poly(A)-specific nuclease (PAN) to affect poly(A) tail shortening, which may occur concomitantly with either nucleocytoplasmic mRNA tran
   1555..1689    +  CDS            ADH1 (fragment): ADH1_YEAST - Also known as ADC1. Experimental evidence at protein level: Swiss-Prot protein existence level 1. This isozyme preferentially catalyzes the conversion of primary unbranched alcohols to their corresponding aldehydes. Also shows activity toward secondary alcohols. From Saccharomyces cerevisiae (strain ATCC 204508 / S288c) (Baker's yeast).
   1693..1880    +  terminator     ADH1 terminator: S. cerevisiae ADH1; transcription terminator for the S. cerevisiae alcohol dehydrogenase 1 (ADH1) gene
   2024..2090    +  CDS            lacZα (fragment): LacZα fragment of β-galactosidase; lacZ fragment
   2096..2147    -  misc_feature   bom (fragment): basis of mobility region from pBR322
   2152..2262    +  CDS            RMD1 (fragment): RMD1_YEAST - Experimental evidence at protein level: Swiss-Prot protein existence level 1. Required for sporulation where it is believed to have a role in meiotic nuclear division. From Saccharomyces cerevisiae (strain ATCC 204508 / S288c) (Baker's yeast).
   2710..3872    -  misc_feature   CEN/ARS: S. cerevisiae CEN4 centromere fused to the autonomously replicating sequence ARS1/ARS416
   4386..4487    -  promoter       TRP1 promoter: S. cerevisiae TRP1
   4593..4697    +  promoter       AmpR promoter: bla
   4698..5558    +  CDS            AmpR: β-lactamase; bla; confers resistance to ampicillin, carbenicillin, and related antibiotics
   5729..6317    +  rep_origin     ori: high-copy-number ColE1/pMB1/pBR322/pUC origin of replication
   6500..6553    +  CDS            lacI (fragment): lac repressor; lacI; The lac repressor binds to the lac operator to inhibit transcription in E. coli. This inhibition can be relieved by adding lactose or isopropyl-β-D-thiogalactopyranoside (IPTG).
   6603..6941    +  CDS            YO085_YEAST: Protein predicted: Swiss-Prot protein existence level 4. From Saccharomyces cerevisiae (strain ATCC 204508 / S288c) (Baker's yeast).
   7306..508     +  promoter       ADH1 promoter (across the origin): S. cerevisiae ADH1; promoter for alcohol dehydrogenase 1
