[The description below was written by a language model from this plasmid's Addgene catalogue record and pLannotate feature annotations shown in this document.]
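Description:
pOBD2 Pab1 WT (123-204) is a yeast two-hybrid "bait" plasmid built on the pOBD2 backbone. It expresses a short fragment of the Saccharomyces cerevisiae poly(A)-binding protein Pab1 fused to the GAL4 DNA-binding domain. It is an E. coli/yeast shuttle vector. A high-copy ColE1/pUC-type origin and the AmpR β-lactamase gene support propagation and ampicillin selection in bacteria. A CEN4/ARS1 element gives stable, low-copy centromeric maintenance in yeast, where transformants are selected by TRP1 prototrophy. The annotation picks up the TRP1 promoter but not the TRP1 coding sequence itself, although the catalogue lists TRP1 as the marker.

The expression cassette is driven by the yeast ADH1 promoter, which spans the numbering origin of the sequenced 7,502 nt record, and is closed by the ADH1 terminator. Downstream of the promoter lies the GAL4 DNA-binding domain, followed by a short stretch that the automated annotation labels as a GAL4 activation domain fragment. Next comes the PAB1 segment, cloned between NcoI and SalI. This insert encodes residues 123–204 of wild-type Pab1, which the depositor describes as the RRM2 RNA-recognition motif, so the GAL4 domain sits at the N terminus of the fusion. Several other small annotated fragments (lacZα, lacI, bom, ADH1 and other yeast ORF pieces) appear to be backbone remnants rather than functional parts.

The fusion tethers Pab1 RRM2 to GAL4-responsive reporter promoters, so that its binding to partners fused to an activation domain can be scored. The associated study combined natural sequence variation with high-throughput mutational data to map protein interaction sites, and this wild-type construct presumably served as the reference bait there, though the record does not name the partner.
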