Addgene plasmid #196834: pOBD2 Pab1 WT (123-204)
Purpose: Expresses Pab1 RRM2 fragment fused to GAL4 DNA binding domain
Depositing lab: Stan Fields. Depositing organization: University of Washington. Publication: Combining natural sequence variation with high throughput mutational data to reveal protein interaction sites. Melamed D, Young DL, Miller CR, Fields S. PLoS Genet. 2015 Feb 11;11(2):e1004918. doi: 10.1371/journal.pgen.1004918. eCollection 2015 Feb. PubMed 25671604.
Backbone
  Vector backbone: pOBD2
  Backbone size w/o insert (bp): 7167
  Vector type: Yeast Expression
  Selectable markers: TRP1
Growth in bacteria
  Bacterial resistance: Ampicillin, 100 μg/mL
  Growth temperature: 37°C
  Growth strain: DH5alpha
  Copy number: Unknown
Gene/Insert
  Gene/Insert name: Pab1
  Species: S. cerevisiae (budding yeast)
  Insert size (bp): 241
  Mutation: 123-204 amino acids
  Entrez Gene: PAB1 (a.k.a. YER165W)
  Promoter: ADH
  Tag / fusion protein: Gal4 (N terminal on backbone)
  Cloning method: Restriction Enzyme; 5′ cloning site NcoI (unknown if destroyed); 3′ cloning site SalI (unknown if destroyed)
  Sequencing primers: 5′ Unknown
Terms and licenses: Academic/Nonprofit Terms; Industry Terms: Not Available to Industry
Depositor comments: pOBD2 + NcoI-PAB1(369-612 bp)-SalI. Expresses Pab1 RRM2 fragment. Expresses Pab1 fragment fused to GAL4BD.
How to cite: pOBD2 Pab1 WT (123-204) was a gift from Stan Fields (Addgene plasmid # 196834 ; http://n2t.net/addgene:196834 ; RRID:Addgene_196834)
